>Addgene plasmid #237457 | pCS2+ Flag | addgene full sequence | sequence record 472773 | Addgene NGS Result
TTGCCCGGCGTCAATACGGGATAATACCGCGCCACATAGCAGAACTTTAAAAGTGCTCATCATTGGAAAA
CGTTCTTCGGGGCGAAAACTCTCAAGGATCTTACCGCTGTTGAGATCCAGTTCGATGTAACCCACTCGTG
CACCCAACTGATCTTCAGCATCTTTTACTTTCACCAGCGTTTCTGGGTGAGCAAAAACAGGAAGGCAAAA
TGCCGCAAAAAAGGGAATAAGGGCGACACGGAAATGTTGAATACTCATACTCTTCCTTTTTCAATATTAT
TGAAGCATTTATCAGGGTTATTGTCTCATGAGCGGATACATATTTGAATGTATTTAGAAAAATAAACAAA
TAGGGGTTCCGCGCACATTTCCCCGAAAAGTGCCACCTAAATTGTAAGCGTTAATATTTTGTTAAAATTC
GCGTTAAATTTTTGTTAAATCAGCTCATTTTTTAACCAATAGGCCGAAATCGGCAAAATCCCTTATAAAT
CAAAAGAATAGACCGAGATAGGGT
[37 nt withheld, positions 515-551]
AAAGAACGTGGACTCCAACGTCAAAGG
[49 nt withheld, positions 579-627]
T
[91 nt withheld, positions 629-719]
G
[124 nt withheld, positions 721-844]
CCCATTCGCCATTCAGGCTGCGCAACTGTTGGGAAGGGCGATCGGTGCGGGCCTCTTCGCTATTACGCCA
GTCGACCGCCAATTCAATATGGCGTATATGGACTCATGCCAATTCAATATGGTGGATCTGGACCTGTGCC
AATTCAATATGGCGTATATGGACTCGTGCCAATTCAATATGGTGGATCTGGACCCCAGCCAATTCAATAT
GGCGGACTTGGCACCATGCCAATTCAATATGGCGGACCTGGCACTGTGCCAACTGGGGAGGGGTCTACTT
GGCACGGTGCCAAGTTTGAGGAGGGGTCTTGGCCCTGTGCCAAGTCCGCCATATTGAATTGGCATGGTGC
CAATAATGGCGGCCATATTGGCTATATGCCAGGATCAATATATAGGCAATATCCAATATGGCCCTATGCC
AATATGGCTATTGGCCAGGTTCAATACTATGTATTGGCCCTATGCCATATAGTATTCCATATATGGGTTT
TCCTATTGACGTAGATAGCCCCTCCCAATGGGCGGTCCCATATACCATATATGGGGCTTCCTAATACCGC
CCATAGCCACTCCCCCATTGACGTCAATGGTCTCTATATATGGTCTTTCCTATTGACGTCATATGGGCGG
TCCTATTGACGTATATGGCGCCTCCCCCATTGACGTCAATTACGGTAAATGGCCCGCCTGGCTCAATGCC
CATTGACGTCAATAGGACCACCCACCATTGACGTCAATGGGATGGCTCATTGCCCATTCATATCCGTTCT
CACGCCCCCTATTGACGTCAATGACGGTAAATGGCCCACTTGGCAGTACATCAATATCTATTAATAGTAA
CTTGGCAAGTACATTACTATTGGAAGTACGCCAGGGTACATTGGCAGTACTCCCATTGACGTCAATGGCG
GTAAATGGCCCGCGATGGCTGCCAAGTACATCCCCATTGACGTCAATGGGGAGGGGCAATGACGCAAATG
GGCGTTCCATTGACGTAAATGGGCGGTAGGCGTGCCTAATGGGAGGTCTATATAAGCAATGCTCGTTTAG
GGAACCGCCATTCTGCCTGGGGACGTCGGAGCAAGCTTGATTTAGGTGACACTATAGAATACAAGCTACT
TGTTCTTTTTGCAGGATCAGCCACCATGGATTACAAGGACGACGACGATAAGGGATCCCATCGATTCGAA
TTCAAGGCCTCTCGAGCCTCTAGAACTATAGTGAGTCGTATTACGTAGATCCAGACATGATAAGATACAT
TGATGAGTTTGGACAAACCACAACTAGAATGCAGTGAAAAAAATGCTTTATTTGTGAAATTTGTGATGCT
ATTGCTTTATTTGTAACCATTATAAGCTGCAATAAACAAGTTAACAACAACAATTGCATTCATTTTATGT
TTCAGGTTCAGGGGGAGGTGTGGGAGGTTTTTTAATTCGCGGCCGCGGCGCCAATGCATTGGGCCCGGTA
CCCAGCTTTTGTTCCCTTTAGTGAGGGTTAATTGCGCGCTTGGCGTAATCATGGTCATAGCTGTTTCCTG
TGTGAAATTGTTATCCGCTCACAATTCCACACAACATACGAGCCGGGAGCATAAAGTGTAAAGCCTGGGG
TGCCTAATGAGTGAGCTAACTCACATTAATTGCGTTGCGCTCACTGCCCGCTTTCCAGTCGGGAAACCTG
TCGTGCCAGCTGCATTAATGAATCGGCCAACGCGCGGGGAGAGGCGGTTTGCGTATTGGGCGCTCTTCCG
CTTCCTCGCTCACTGACTCGCTGCGCTCGGTCGTTCGGCTGCGGCGAGCGGTATCAGCTCACTCAAAGGC
GGTAATACGGTTATCCACAGAATCAGGGGATAACGCAGGAAAGAACATGTGAGCAAAAGGCCAGCAAAAG
GCCAGGAACCGTAAAAAGGCCGCGTTGCTGGCGTTTTTCCATAGGCTCCGCCCCCCTGACGAGCATCACA
AAAATCGACGCTCAAGTCAGAGGTGGCGAAACCCGACAGGACTATAAAGATACCAGGCGTTTCCCCCTGG
AAGCTCCCTCGTGCGCTCTCCTGTTCCGACCCTGCCGCTTACCGGATACCTGTCCGCCTTTCTCCCTTCG
GGAAGCGTGGCGCTTTCTCATAGCTCACGCTGTAGGTATCTCAGTTCGGTGTAGGTCGTTCGCTCCAAGC
TGGGCTGTGTGCACGAACCCCCCGTTCAGCCCGACCGCTGCGCCTTATCCGGTAACTATCGTCTTGAGTC
CAACCCGGTAAGACACGACTTATCGCCACTGGCAGCAGCCACTGGTAACAGGATTAGCAGAGCGAGGTAT
GTAGGCGGTGCTACAGAGTTCTTGAAGTGGTGGCCTAACTACGGCTACACTAGAAGAACAGTATTTGGTA
TCTGCGCTCTGCTGAAGCCAGTTACCTTCGGAAAAAGAGTTGGTAGCTCTTGATCCGGCAAACAAACCAC
CGCTGGTAGCGGTGGTTTTTTTGTTTGCAAGCAGCAGATTACGCGCAGAAAAAAAGGATCTCAAGAAGAT
CCTTTGATCTTTTCTACGGGGTCTGACGCTCAGTGGAACGAAAACTCACGTTAAGGGATTTTGGTCATGA
GATTATCAAAAAGGATCTTCACCTAGATCCTTTTAAATTAAAAATGAAGTTTTAAATCAATCTAAAGTAT
ATATGAGTAAACTTGGTCTGACAGTTACCAATGCTTAATCAGTGAGGCACCTATCTCAGCGATCTGTCTA
TTTCGTTCATCCATAGTTGCCTGACTCCCCGTCGTGTAGATAACTACGATACGGGAGGGCTTACCATCTG
GCCCCAGTGCTGCAATGATACCGCGAGACCCACGCTCACCGGCTCCAGATTTATCAGCAATAAACCAGCC
AGCCGGAAGGGCCGAGCGCAGAAGTGGTCCTGCAACTTTATCCGCCTCCATCCAGTCTATTAATTGTTGC
CGGGAAGCTAGAGTAAGTAGTTCGCCAGTTAATAGTTTGCGCAACGTTGTTGCCATTGCTACAGGCATCG
TGGTGTCACGCTCGTCGTTTGGTATGGCTTCATTCAGCTCCGGTTCCCAACGATCAAGGCGAGTTACATG
ATCCCCCATGTTGTGCAAAAAAGCGGTTAGCTCCTTCGGTCCTCCGATCGTTGTCAGAAGTAAGTTGGCC
GCAGTGTTATCACTCATGGTTATGGCAGCACTGCATAATTCTCTTACTGTCATGCCATCCGTAAGATGCT
TTTCTGTGACTGGTGAGTACTCAACCAAGTCATTCTGAGAATAGTGTATGCGGCGACCGAGTTGCTC
Features (pLannotate 1.2.2; 15 found; start..end, strand, type, name):
    259..363     -  promoter       AmpR promoter: bla
    416..844     -  rep_origin     f1 ori (sequence partly withheld): f1 bacteriophage origin of replication; arrow indicates direction of (+) strand synthesis
    849..915     -  CDS            lacZα (fragment): LacZα fragment of β-galactosidase; lacZ fragment
    922..1899    +  promoter       CMV IE94 promoter: enhancer/promoter region of simian cytomegalovirus major immediate early transcription unit IE94
   1934..1952    +  promoter       SP6 promoter: promoter for bacteriophage SP6 RNA polymerase
   1993..2009    +  CDS            FLAG (fragment): FLAG® epitope tag, followed by an enterokinase cleavage site
   2060..2077    -  promoter       T7 promoter (fragment): promoter for bacteriophage T7 RNA polymerase
   2082..2216    -  polyA_signal   SV40 poly(A) signal: SV40 polyadenylation signal
   2329..2347    -  promoter       T3 promoter: promoter for bacteriophage T3 RNA polymerase
   2392..2408    -  protein_bind   lac operator: The lac repressor binds to the lac operator to inhibit transcription in E. coli. This inhibition can be relieved by adding lactose or isopropyl-β-D-thiogalactopyranoside (IPTG). lac repressor encoded by lacI
   2416..2446    -  promoter       lac promoter: promoter for the E. coli lac operon
   2461..2482    -  protein_bind   CAP binding site: CAP binding activates transcription in the presence of cAMP. E. coli catabolite activator protein
   2495..2587    -  CDS            lacI (fragment): lac repressor; lacI; The lac repressor binds to the lac operator to inhibit transcription in E. coli. This inhibition can be relieved by adding lactose or isopropyl-β-D-thiogalactopyranoside (IPTG).
   2770..3358    -  rep_origin     ori: high-copy-number ColE1/pMB1/pBR322/pUC origin of replication
   3529..258     -  CDS            AmpR (across the origin): β-lactamase; bla; confers resistance to ampicillin, carbenicillin, and related antibiotics
