[The description below was written by a language model from this plasmid's Addgene catalogue record and pLannotate feature annotations shown in this document.]
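Description:
pCS2+ Flag is an empty mammalian expression backbone of about 4.1 kb, built on the pCS2+ design and intended for constitutive expression of a gene of interest carrying an N-terminal FLAG epitope. It has no insert. In E. coli it is maintained at high copy through a ColE1/pUC-type origin and selected with ampicillin via the β-lactamase gene and its own promoter. An f1 phage origin is also present, which in principle permits single-stranded DNA production. The remnants of lacZα and lacI, together with the lac promoter, operator and CAP site, are leftovers of the parental cloning vector rather than functional parts of the expression unit.

The expression cassette is driven by the simian cytomegalovirus IE94 enhancer/promoter, a strong constitutive element active in many vertebrate cell types. Downstream of it lies an SP6 promoter, followed by the FLAG coding sequence (annotated as a partial match), the region where an open reading frame would be cloned in frame with the tag, and an SV40 polyadenylation signal. The SP6 promoter allows in vitro transcription of sense RNA from the cloned insert. A partial T7 promoter sits just after the cloning region and a T3 promoter lies beyond the poly(A) signal, both pointing back toward the insert site, so they could serve for antisense transcripts or as sequencing primer sites. The record does not list the restriction sites available for cloning.

Typical use is transient transfection of mammalian cells to produce FLAG-tagged proteins for detection or immunoprecipitation with anti-FLAG reagents.
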