Addgene plasmid #237457: pCS2+ Flag
Purpose: (Empty Backbone) Vector for constitutive mammalian expression of gene of interest
Depositing lab: Thomas Gonatopoulos-Pournatzis. Depositing organization: National Cancer Institute (NCI). Publication: Single-cell exon deletion profiling reveals splicing events that shape gene expression and cell state dynamics. Kumari B, Damodaran AP, Guiblet WM, Xiao MS, Behera AK, On TA, McIntosh CE, Teszler M, Holloway C, Le S, Parab N, Zhao Y, Aregger M, Gonatopoulos-Pournatzis T. Nat Commun. 2026 Feb 3;17(1):1218. doi: 10.1038/s41467-026-68774-w. PubMed 41633991.
Backbone
  Vector backbone: pCS2+ Flag
  Vector type: Mammalian Expression
  Tag / fusion protein: FLAG (N terminal on insert)
Growth in bacteria
  Bacterial resistance: Ampicillin, 100 μg/mL
  Growth temperature: 37°C
  Growth strain: DH5alpha
  Copy number: High Copy
Gene/Insert
  Gene/Insert name: None
  Tag / fusion protein: FLAG (N terminal on insert)
Terms and licenses: Academic/Nonprofit Terms; Industry Terms: Not Available to Industry
How to cite: pCS2+ Flag was a gift from Thomas Gonatopoulos-Pournatzis (Addgene plasmid # 237457 ; http://n2t.net/addgene:237457 ; RRID:Addgene_237457)
